Addgene plasmid #197797: pJMC-7T
Purpose: (Empty Backbone) Level 1 Module 7T destination vector
Depositing lab: Daniel Voytas. Depositing organization: University of Minnesota. Publication: An extensible vector toolkit and parts library for advanced engineering of plant genomes. Chamness JC, Kumar J, Cruz AJ, Rhuby E, Holum MJ, Cody JP, Tibebu R, Gamo ME, Starker CG, Zhang F, Voytas DF. Plant Genome. 2023 Mar 9:e20312. doi: 10.1002/tpg2.20312. PubMed 36896468.
Backbone
  Vector backbone: Unspecified
  Backbone manufacturer: Self-made
  Vector type: Unspecified
Growth in bacteria
  Bacterial resistance: Chloramphenicol and Ampicillin, 25 & 100 μg/mL
  Growth temperature: 37°C
  Growth strain: ccdB Survival
  Copy number: High Copy
Gene/Insert
  Gene/Insert name: None
Terms and licenses: Academic/Nonprofit Terms; Industry Terms: Not Available to Industry
Depositor comments: Please visit https://www.biorxiv.org/content/10.1101/2022.10.15.511792v1 for bioRxiv preprint.
How to cite: pJMC-7T was a gift from Daniel Voytas (Addgene plasmid # 197797 ; http://n2t.net/addgene:197797 ; RRID:Addgene_197797)
