[The description below was written by a language model from this plasmid's Addgene catalogue record and pLannotate feature annotations shown in this document.]
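Description:
pJMC-7T is an empty Level 1 destination vector, assigned to the "Module 7T" position in a modular cloning toolkit and parts library developed for plant genome engineering. The record lists it as a self-made backbone with no specified vector type and no insert. At about 3.5 kb it is a compact bacterial cloning plasmid rather than a finished plant expression or transformation construct. The feature table shows no plant promoters, terminators, T-DNA borders or plant selectable markers.

Propagation in E. coli relies on a high-copy ColE1/pUC-type origin, and an AmpR (β-lactamase) gene under its own promoter serves as the backbone selection marker. A very short match to the RSF origin is also annotated, but at only about 20 bases it is a fragment and not a functional replicon.

The rest of the plasmid is a counter-selectable placeholder cassette. It contains a chloramphenicol acetyltransferase gene (CmR), preceded by a fragment of its cat promoter and a lac UV5 promoter, followed by a partial ccdA sequence and an intact ccdB toxin gene. CcdB poisons DNA gyrase and kills ordinary E. coli strains, so the empty vector has to be maintained in a ccdB-tolerant strain under dual chloramphenicol and ampicillin selection.

In vectors of this design, the CmR–ccdB cassette is normally replaced by assembled parts. Transformation into a standard strain then removes unmodified vector, leaving ampicillin-resistant recombinants. The record does not state which assembly chemistry or flanking restriction or recombination sites are used, what distinguishes module 7T from the other positions, or how Level 1 modules are combined downstream.
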