Features (pLannotate 1.2.2; 9 found; start..end, strand, type, name):
      1..23      +  rep_origin     RSF ori (fragment): Plasmids containing the RSF 1030 origin of replication can be propagated in E. coli cells that contain additional plasmids with compatible origins.
     86..116     +  promoter       lac UV5 promoter: E. coli lac promoter with an "up" mutation
    140..169     +  promoter       cat promoter (fragment): promoter of the E. coli cat gene encoding chloramphenicol acetyltransferase
    170..850     +  CDS            CmR: chloramphenicol acetyltransferase confers resistance to chloramphenicol
   1007..1165    +  CDS            ccdA (fragment): CCDA_ECO57 - Also known as H, letA. Experimental evidence at protein level: Swiss-Prot protein existence level 1. Antitoxin component of a type II toxin-antitoxin (TA) system which inhibits the post-segregational killing (PSK) of plasmid-free cells, also referred to as a plasmid addiction system. Binds to and blocks the activity of CcdB; will also remove bound CcdB protein from the CcdB-GyrA complex by forming a CcdA-CcdB complex, a process termed rejuvenation. Functions as a transcriptional corepressor for the ccdAB operon, repression also requires CcdB (By similarity). From Escherichia coli
   1170..1472    +  CDS            ccdB: CCDB_ECOLI - Also known as G, letB, letD. Experimental evidence at protein level: Swiss-Prot protein existence level 1. Toxic component of a type II toxin-antitoxin (TA) system, functioning in plasmid maintainence. Responsible for the post- segregational killing (PSK) of plasmid-free cells, also referred to as a plasmid addiction system. Half-life of over 2 hours. Cell killing by CcdB is accompanied by filamentation, defects in chromosome and plasmid segregation, defects in cell division, formation of anucleate cells, decreased DNA synthesis and plasmid loss. Interferes with the activity of DN
   1557..1657    +  promoter       AmpR promoter: bla
   1658..2518    +  CDS            AmpR: β-lactamase; bla; confers resistance to ampicillin, carbenicillin, and related antibiotics
   2725..3313    +  rep_origin     ori: high-copy-number ColE1/pMB1/pBR322/pUC origin of replication
>Addgene plasmid #197797 | pJMC-7T | addgene full sequence | sequence record 396566 | Addgene NGS Result
GTCAGTGAGCGAGGAAGCGGAAGAGCGCCCACCTGCTTTTCTGCGGCGCGCCGGAGTGAGACCGGCCGCA
TTAGGCACCCCAGGCTTTACACTTTATGCTTCCGGCTCGTATAATGTGTGGATTTTGAGTTAGGATCCGT
CGAGATTTTCAGGAGCTAAGGAAGCTAAAATGGAGAAAAAAATCACTGGATATACCACCGTTGATATATC
CCAATGGCATCGTAAAGAACATTTTGAGGCATTTCAGTCAGTCGCTCAATGTACCTATAACCAGACCGTT
CAGCTGGATATTACGGCCTTTTTAAAGACCGTAAAGAAAAATAAGCACAAGTTTTATCCGGCCTTTATTC
ACATTCTTGCCCGCCTGATGAATGCTCATCCGGAATTCCGTATGGCAATGAAAGACGGTGAGCTGGTGAT
ATGGGATAGTGTTCACCCTTGTTACACCGTTTTCCATGAGCAAACTGAAACGTTTTCATCGCTCTGGAGT
GAATACCACGACGATTTCCGGCAGTTTCTACACATATATTCGCAAGATGTGGCGTGTTACGGTGAAAACC
TGGCCTATTTCCCTAAAGGGTTTATTGAGAATATGTTTTTCGTTTCAGCCAATCCCTGGGTGAGTTTCAC
CAGTTTTGATTTAAACGTGGCCAATATGGACAACTTCTTCGCCCCCGTTTTCACCATGGGCAAATATTAT
ACGCAAGGCGACAAGGTGCTGATGCCGCTGGCGATTCAGGTTCATCATGCCGTTTGTGATGGCTTCCATG
TCGGCAGAATGCTTAATGAATTACAACAGTACTGCGATGAGTGGCAGGCGGGGCGTAATCTAGAGGATCC
GGCTTACTAAAAGCCAGATAACAGTATGCGTATTTGCGCGCTGATTTTTGCGGTATAAGAATATATACTG
ATATGTATACCCGAAGTATGTCAAAAGGAGGTATGCTATGAAGCAGCGTATTACAGTGACAGTTGACAGC
GACAGCTATCAGTTGCTCAAGGCATATATGATGTCAATATCTCCGGTCTGGTAAGCACAACCATGCAGAA
TGAAGCCCGTCGTCTGCGTGCCGAACGCTGGAAAGCGGAAAATCAGGAAGGGATGGCTGAGGTCGCCCGG
TTTATTGAAATGAACGGCTCTTTTGCTGACGAGAACAGGGGCTGGTGAAATGCAGTTTAAGGTTTACACC
TATAAAAGAGAGAGCCGTTATCGTCTGTTTGTGGATGTACAGAGTGATATTATTGACACGCCCGGGCGAC
GGATGGTGATCCCCCTGGCCAGTGCACGTCTGCTGTCAGATAAAGTCTCCCGTGAACTTTACCCGGTGGT
GCATATCGGGGATGAAAGCTGGCGCATGATGACCACCGATATGGCCAGTGTGCCGGTTTCCGTTATCGGG
GAAGAAGTGGCTGATCTCAGCCACCGCGAAAATGACATCAAAAACGCCATTAACCTGATGTTCTGGGGAA
TATAAGGTCTCTCGCTGAGCTCAGTGTTTTGCAGGTGTGATGAAAAGCCTTAGGGTCAGGTGGCACTTTT
CGGGGAAATGTGCGATGAACCCCTATTTGTTTATTTTTCTAAATACATTCAAATATGTATCCGCTAATGA
GACAATAACCCTGATAAATGCTTCAATTATATTGAAAAAGGAAGAGTATGAGTATCCAACATTTCCGTGT
CGCCCTTATTCCCTTTTTTGCGGCCTTCTGCCTTCCTGTTTTTGCTCACCCAGAAACGCTGGTGAAAGTA
AAAGATGCTGAAGATCAGTTGGGTGCCCGAGTGGGTTACATTGAACTGGATCTCAACAGCGGCAAAATCT
TAGAGAGTTTTCGCCCCGAAGAACGCTTCCCAATGATGAGCACTTTCAAAGTTCTGCTATGTGGCGCGGT
GTTATCCCGTATTGATGCTGGGCAAGAGCAACTCGGTCGCCGCATACACTATTCTCAGAATGACTTGGTT
GAGTATTCACCAGTCACAGAAAAGCATCTTACGGATGGCATGACAGTAAGAGAATTATGTAGTGCTGCCA
TAACCATGAGTGATAACACTGCGGCCAACTTACTTCTGACAACGATTGGAGGACCGAAGGAGCTAACCGC
TTTTTTGCACAACATGGGGGATCATGTAACTCGCCTTGATCGTTGGGAACCGGAGCTGAATGAAGCCATA
CCAAACGACGAGCGTGACACCACGATGCCTGTAGCAATGGCAACAACTCTCCGCAAACTATTAACTGGCG
AACTACTTACTCTTGCTTCACGCCAGCAACTCATTGACTGGATGGAGGCGGACAAAGTTGCAGGACCACT
TCTGCGCTCGGCACTTCCGGCTGGCTGGTTTATTGCTGATAAATCTGGAGCCGGTGAGCGTGGCTCTCGC
GGTATCATTGCAGCACTGGGGCCAGATGGTAAGCCCTCCCGTATCGTAGTTATCTACACGACGGGGAGTC
AGGCAACTATGGATGAACGAAATAGACAGATCGCTGAGATAGGTGCCTCACTGATTAAGCATTGGTAACT
GTCAGACGAAGGGAAATAAATAGTAGCCCGCCTGATGTGCGGGCTTTTTTTTGGTGGTGGTTACCAGTGT
CGCTTAGCTACCGTAGGTCCTCTTAGGCGGTCCGATTAGCGACATAGTCATCAATGCCTTGACGGCAAAA
TCCCTTAACGTGAGTTTTCGTTCCACTGAGCGTCAGACCCCGTAGAAAAGATCAAAGGATCTTCTTGAGA
TCCTTTTTTTCTGCGCGTAATCTGCTGCTTGCAAACAAAAAAACCACCGCTACCAGCGGTGGTTTGTTTG
CCGGATCAAGAGCTACTAACTCTTTTTCCGAAGGTAACTGGCTTCAGCAGAGCGCAGATACCAAATACTG
TTATTCTAGTGTAGCCGTAGTTAGGCCACCACTTCAAGAACTCTGTAGCACCGCCTACATACCTCGCTCT
GCTAATCCTGTTACCAGTGGCTGCTGCCAGTGGCGATAAGTCGTGTCTTACCGGGTTGGACTCAAGACGA
TAGTTACCGGATAAGGCGCAGCGGTCGGGCTGAACGGGGGGTTCGTGCTCACAGCCCAGCTTGGAGCGAA
CGACCTACACCGAACTGAGATACCTACAGCGTGAGCTATGAGAAAGCGCCACGCTTCCCGAAGGGAGAAA
GGCGGACAGGTATCCGGTAAGCGGCAGGGTCGGAACAGGAGAGCGCACGAGGGAGCTTCCAGGGGGAAAC
GCCTGGTATCTTTATAGTCCTGTCGGGTTTCGCCACCTCTGACTTGAGCGTCGATTTTTGTGATGCTCGT
CAGGGGGGCGGAGCCTATGGAAAAACGCCAGCAACGCGGCCTTTTTACGGTTCCTGGCCTTTTGCTGGCC
TTTTGCTCACATGTTCTTTCCTGCGTTATCCCCTGATTCTGTGGATAACCGTATTACCGCCTTTGAGTGA
GCTGATACCGCTCGCCGCAGCCGAACGACCGAGCGCAGCGA
